Addgene plasmid #25371: pBabe-Flag hMcl-1
Depositing lab: Roger Davis. Depositing organization: University of Massachusetts, Worcester. Publication: Mcl-1 integrates the opposing actions of signaling pathways that mediate survival and apoptosis. Morel C, Carlson SM, White FM, Davis RJ. Mol Cell Biol. 2009 Jul . 29(14):3845-52. 10.1128/MCB.00279-09 PubMed 19433446.
Backbone
  Vector backbone: pBabe IRES puro
  Backbone size w/o insert (bp): 5169
  Vector type: Mammalian Expression, Retroviral
Growth in bacteria
  Bacterial resistance: Ampicillin, 100 μg/mL
  Growth temperature: 37°C
  Growth strain: DH5alpha
  Copy number: High Copy
Gene/Insert
  Gene/Insert name: MCL1
  Species: H. sapiens (human)
  Insert size (bp): 1100
  GenBank ID: NM_021960
  Entrez Gene: MCL1 (a.k.a. BCL2L3, EAT, MCL1-ES, MCL1L, MCL1S, Mcl-1, TM, bcl2-L-3, mcl1/EAT)
  Tag / fusion protein: Flag (N terminal on insert)
  Cloning method: Restriction Enzyme; 5′ cloning site blunt (destroyed during cloning); 3′ cloning site Sal I (not destroyed)
  Sequencing primers: 5′ pBabe 5'; 3′ pBabe 3'
Terms and licenses: Academic/Nonprofit Terms; Industry Terms: Not Available to Industry
Depositor comments: There are a few mismatches between the sequence provided and the existing NCBI sequence. The construct works fine and the mismatches are probably due to outdated reference sequence in NCBI. Addgene NGS did not identify IRES sequence in plasmid.
How to cite: pBabe-Flag hMcl-1 was a gift from Roger Davis (Addgene plasmid # 25371)
