[The description below was written by a language model from this plasmid's Addgene catalogue record and pLannotate feature annotations shown in this document.]
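Description:
pBabe-Flag hMcl-1 is a Moloney murine leukemia virus-based retroviral vector for stable expression of N-terminally Flag-tagged human MCL1 in mammalian cells. The plasmid (about 6.3 kb in the sequenced record) is maintained in E. coli through a high-copy ColE1/pUC-type origin and an ampicillin resistance gene driven by its own bla promoter. The retroviral portion is framed by 5′ and 3′ MMLV long terminal repeats and carries a packaging signal followed by a truncated gag segment lacking its start codon. This arrangement allows efficient encapsidation of the genomic transcript when the plasmid is introduced into a packaging cell line that supplies the viral proteins in trans.

The insert sits downstream of the gag fragment, flanked by short pBluescript-derived polylinker remnants and a T3 promoter that evidently travelled with it from an earlier cloning vector. A Flag epitope (annotated as a partial match to 3xFLAG, consistent with a single tag) precedes the roughly 1.05 kb MCL1 coding sequence, and transcription of this cassette is presumably driven by the 5′ LTR, as is standard for pBabe vectors. MCL1 is a BCL2-family regulator of apoptosis whose major isoform promotes cell survival.

Although the catalogue names the backbone as pBabe IRES puro, sequencing did not detect an IRES. The feature table instead shows the puromycin N-acetyltransferase gene under its own SV40 enhancer/early promoter, the classic pBabe-puro layout, which permits puromycin selection of transduced cells. The depositor notes a few mismatches to the NCBI reference sequence but reports that the construct is functional. The associated publication concerns how Mcl-1 integrates survival and apoptotic signalling pathways.
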