Features (pLannotate 1.2.2; 16 found; start..end, strand, type, name):
      8..477     +  LTR            LTR: long terminal repeat from Moloney murine leukemia virus
    601..875     +  misc_feature   MESV Ψ (fragment): packaging signal of murine embryonic stem cell virus
    942..1358    +  CDS            gag (truncated): truncated Moloney murine leukemia virus (MMLV) gag gene lacking the start codon
   1414..1432    +  promoter       T3 promoter: promoter for bacteriophage T3 RNA polymerase
   1445..1468    +  misc_feature   MCS (fragment): pBluescript multiple cloning site
   1476..1500    +  CDS            3xFLAG (fragment): three tandem FLAG® epitope tags
   1542..2588    +  CDS            MCL1 (sequence partly withheld): MCL1_HUMAN - Also known as BCL2L3. Experimental evidence at protein level: Swiss-Prot protein existence level 1. Involved in the regulation of apoptosis versus cell survival, and in the maintenance of viability but not of proliferation. Mediates its effects by interactions with a number of other regulators of apoptosis. Isoform 1 inhibits apoptosis. Isoform 2 promotes apoptosis. From Homo sapiens (Human).
   2604..2631    +  misc_feature   MCS (fragment): pBluescript multiple cloning site
   2641..2970    +  promoter       SV40 promoter: SV40 enhancer and early promoter
   2980..3579    +  CDS            PuroR: puromycin N-acetyltransferase; pac from Streptomyces alboniger; confers resistance to puromycin
   3678..3799    +  LTR            3' LTR (ΔU3) (fragment): self-inactivating 3' long terminal repeat (LTR) from Moloney murine leukemia virus
   3800..4269    +  LTR            LTR: long terminal repeat from Moloney murine leukemia virus
   4335..4387    -  CDS            lacI (fragment): lac repressor; lacI; The lac repressor binds to the lac operator to inhibit transcription in E. coli. This inhibition can be relieved by adding lactose or isopropyl-β-D-thiogalactopyranoside (IPTG).
   4570..5158    -  rep_origin     ori: high-copy-number ColE1/pMB1/pBR322/pUC origin of replication
   5318..6178    -  CDS            AmpR: β-lactamase; bla; confers resistance to ampicillin, carbenicillin, and related antibiotics
   6179..6283    -  promoter       AmpR promoter: bla
>Addgene plasmid #25371 | pBabe-Flag hMcl-1 | addgene full sequence | sequence record 251313 | Addgene NGS Result
CTGCAGCCTGAATATGGGCCAAACAGGATATCTGTGGTAAGCAGTTCCTGCCCCGGCTCAGGGCCAAGAA
CAGATGGAACAGCTGAATATGGGCCAAACAGGATATCTGTGGTAAGCAGTTCCTGCCCCGGCTCAGGGCC
AAGAACAGATGGTCCCCAGATGCGGTCCAGCCCTCAGCAGTTTCTAGAGAACCATCAGATGTTTCCAGGG
TGCCCCAAGGACCTGAAATGACCCTGTGCCTTATTTGAACTAACCAATCAGTTCGCTTCTCGCTTCTGTT
CGCGCGCTTCTGCTCCCCGAGCTCAATAAAAGAGCCCACAACCCCTCACTCGGGGCGCCAGTCCTCCGAT
TGACTGAGTCGCCCGGGTACCCGTGTATCCAATAAACCCTCTTGCAGTTGCATCCGACTTGTGGTCTCGC
TGTTCCTTGGGAGGGTCTCCTCTGAGTGATTGACTACCCGTCAGCGGGGGTCTTTCATTTGGGGGCTCGT
CCGGGATCGGGAGACCCCTGCCCAGGGACCACCGACCCACCACCGGGAGGCAAGCTGGCCAGCAACTTAT
CTGTGTCTGTCCGATTGTCTAGTGTCTATGACTGATTTTATGCGCCTGCGTCGGTACTAGTTAGCTAACT
AGCTCTGTATCTGGCGGACCCGTGGTGGAACTGACGAGTTCTGAACACCCGGCCGCAACCCTGGGAGACG
TCCCAGGGACTTTGGGGGCCGTTTTTGTGGCCCGACCTGAGGAAGGGAGTCGATGTGGAATCCGACCCCG
TCAGGATATGTGGTTCTGGTAGGAGACGAGAACCTAAAACAGTTCCCGCCTCCGTCTGAATTTTTGCTTT
CGGTTTGGAACCGAAGCCGCGCGTCTTGTCTGCTGCAGCGCTGCAGCATCGTTCTGTGTTGTCTCTGTCT
GACTGTGTTTCTGTATTTGTCTGAAAATTAGGGCCAGACTGTTACCACTCCCTTAAGTTTGACCTTAGGT
CACTGGAAAGATGTCGAGCGGATCGCTCACAACCAGTCGGTAGATGTCAAGAAGAGACGTTGGGTTACCT
TCTGCTCTGCAGAATGGCCAACCTTTAACGTCGGATGGCCGCGAGACGGCACCTTTAACCGAGACCTCAT
CACCCAGGTTAAGATCAAGGTCTTTTCACCTGGCCCGCATGGACACCCAGACCAGGTCCCCTACATCGTG
ACCTGGGAAGCCTTGGCTTTTGACCCCCCTCCCTGGGTCAAGCCCTTTGTACACCCTAAGCCTCCGCCTC
CTCTTCCTCCATCCGCCCCGTCTCTCCCCCTTGAACCTCCTCGTTCGACCCCGCCTCGATCCTCCCTTTA
TCCAGCCCTCACTCCTTCTCTAGGCGCCGGCCGGATCCCAGTGTGGTGGTACGTAGGAATTCTAGCGATT
ACGCCAAGCTCGAAATTAACCCTCACTAAAGGGAACAAAAGCTGGAGCTCCACCGCGGTGGCGGCCGCCA
CCATGGATTACAAGGATGACGACGATAAGGCCCGGGCGGATCCACTAGTCCAGTGTGGTGGAATTGCCCT
TATGTTTGGCCTCAAAAGAAACGCGGTAATCGGACTCAACCTCTACTGTGGGGGGGCCGGCTTGGGGGCC
GGCAGCGGCGGCGCCACCCGCCCGGGAGGGCGACTTTTGGCTACGGAGAAGGAGGCCTCGGCCCGGCGAG
AGATAGGGGGAGGGGAGGCCGGCGCGGTGATTGGCGGAAGCGCCGGCGCAAGCCCCCCGTCCACCCTCAC
GCCAGACTCCCGGAGGGTCGCGCGGCCGCCGCCCATTGGCGCCGAGGTCCCCGACGTCACCGCGACCCCC
GCGAGGCTGCTTTTCTTCGCGCCCACCCGCCGCGCGGCGCCGCTTGAGGAGATGGAAGCCCCGGCCGCTG
ACGCCATCATGTCGCCCGAAGAGGAGCTGGACGGGTACGAGCCGGAGCCTCTCGGGAAGCGGCCGGCTGT
CCTGCCGCTGCTGGAGTTGGTCGGGGAATCTGGTAATAACACCAGTACGGACGGGTCACTACCCTCGACG
CCGCCGCCAGCAGAGGAGGAGGACGAG
[459 nt withheld, positions 2058-2516]
GGCATCAGGAATGTGCTGCTGGCTTTTGCAGGTGTTGCTGGAGTAGGAGCTGGTTTGGCATATCTAATAA
GATAGGGCAATTCTGCAGATATCAAGCTTATCGATACCGTCGACCCTGTGGAATGTGTGTCAGTTAGGGT
GTGGAAAGTCCCCAGGCTCCCCAGCAGGCAGAAGTATGCAAAGCATGCATCTCAATTAGTCAGCAACCAG
GTGTGGAAAGTCCCCAGGCTCCCCAGCAGGCAGAAGTATGCAAAGCATGCATCTCAATTAGTCAGCAACC
ATAGTCCCGCCCCTAACTCCGCCCATCCCGCCCCTAACTCCGCCCAGTTCCGCCCATTCTCCGCCCCATG
GCTGACTAATTTTTTTTATTTATGCAGAGGCCGAGGCCGCCTCGGCCTCTGAGCTATTCCAGAAGTAGTG
AGGAGGCTTTTTTGGAGGCCTAGGCTTTTGCAAAAAGCTTACCATGACCGAGTACAAGCCCACGGTGCGC
CTCGCCACCCGCGACGACGTCCCCAGGGCCGTACGCACCCTCGCCGCCGCGTTCGCCGACTACCCCGCCA
CGCGCCACACCGTCGATCCGGACCGCCACATCGAGCGGGTCACCGAGCTGCAAGAACTCTTCCTCACGCG
CGTCGGGCTCGACATCGGCAAGGTGTGGGTCGCGGACGACGGCGCCGCGGTGGCGGTCTGGACCACGCCG
GAGAGCGTCGAAGCGGGGGCGGTGTTCGCCGAGATCGGCCCGCGCATGGCCGAGTTGAGCGGTTCCCGGC
TGGCCGCGCAGCAACAGATGGAAGGCCTCCTGGCGCCGCACCGGCCCAAGGAGCCCGCGTGGTTCCTGGC
CACCGTCGGCGTCTCGCCCGACCACCAGGGCAAGGGTCTGGGCAGCGCCGTCGTGCTCCCCGGAGTGGAG
GCGGCCGAGCGCGCCGGGGTGCCCGCCTTCCTGGAGACCTCCGCGCCCCGCAACCTCCCCTTCTACGAGC
GGCTCGGCTTCACCGTCACCGCCGACGTCGAGGTGCCCGAAGGACCGCGCACCTGGTGCATGACCCGCAA
GCCCGGTGCCTGACGCCCGCCCCACGACCCGCAGCGCCCGACCGAAAGGAGCGCACGACCCCATGCATCG
ATAAAATAAAAGATTTTATTTAGTCTCCAGAAAAAGGGGGGAATGAAAGACCCCACCTGTAGGTTTGGCA
AGCTAGCTTAAGTAACGCCATTTTGCAAGGCATGGAAAAATACATAACTGAGAATAGAGAAGTTCAGATC
AAGGTCAGGAACAGATGGAACAGCTGAATATGGGCCAAACAGGATATCTGTGGTAAGCAGTTCCTGCCCC
GGCTCAGGGCCAAGAACAGATGGAACAGCTGAATATGGGCCAAACAGGATATCTGTGGTAAGCAGTTCCT
GCCCCGGCTCAGGGCCAAGAACAGATGGTCCCCAGATGCGGTCCAGCCCTCAGCAGTTTCTAGAGAACCA
TCAGATGTTTCCAGGGTGCCCCAAGGACCTGAAATGACCCTGTGCCTTATTTGAACTAACCAATCAGTTC
GCTTCTCGCTTCTGTTCGCGCGCTTCTGCTCCCCGAGCTCAATAAAAGAGCCCACAACCCCTCACTCGGG
GCGCCAGTCCTCCGATTGACTGAGTCGCCCGGGTACCCGTGTATCCAATAAACCCTCTTGCAGTTGCATC
CGACTTGTGGTCTCGCTGTTCCTTGGGAGGGTCTCCTCTGAGTGATTGACTACCCGTCAGCGGGGGTCTT
TCACATGCAGCATGTATCAAAATTAATTTGGTTTTTTTTCTTAAGTATTTACATTAAATGGCCATAGTTG
CATTAATGAATCGGCCAACGCGCGGGGAGAGGCGGTTTGCGTATTGGGCGCTCTTCCGCTTCCTCGCTCA
CTGACTCGCTGCGCTCGGTCGTTCGGCTGCGGCGAGCGGTATCAGCTCACTCAAAGGCGGTAATACGGTT
ATCCACAGAATCAGGGGATAACGCAGGAAAGAACATGTGAGCAAAAGGCCAGCAAAAGGCCAGGAACCGT
AAAAAGGCCGCGTTGCTGGCGTTTTTCCATAGGCTCCGCCCCCCTGACGAGCATCACAAAAATCGACGCT
CAAGTCAGAGGTGGCGAAACCCGACAGGACTATAAAGATACCAGGCGTTTCCCCCTGGAAGCTCCCTCGT
GCGCTCTCCTGTTCCGACCCTGCCGCTTACCGGATACCTGTCCGCCTTTCTCCCTTCGGGAAGCGTGGCG
CTTTCTCATAGCTCACGCTGTAGGTATCTCAGTTCGGTGTAGGTCGTTCGCTCCAAGCTGGGCTGTGTGC
ACGAACCCCCCGTTCAGCCCGACCGCTGCGCCTTATCCGGTAACTATCGTCTTGAGTCCAACCCGGTAAG
ACACGACTTATCGCCACTGGCAGCAGCCACTGGTAACAGGATTAGCAGAGCGAGGTATGTAGGCGGTGCT
ACAGAGTTCTTGAAGTGGTGGCCTAACTACGGCTACACTAGAAGAACAGTATTTGGTATCTGCGCTCTGC
TGAAGCCAGTTACCTTCGGAAAAAGAGTTGGTAGCTCTTGATCCGGCAAACAAACCACCGCTGGTAGCGG
TGGTTTTTTTGTTTGCAAGCAGCAGATTACGCGCAGAAAAAAAGGATCTCAAGAAGATCCTTTGATCTTT
TCTACGGGGTCTGACGCTCAGTGGAACGAAAACTCACGTTAAGGGATTTTGGTCATGAGATTATCAAAAA
GGATCTTCACCTAGATCCTTTTGCGGCCGCAAATCAATCTAAAGTATATATGAGTAAACTTGGTCTGACA
GTTACCAATGCTTAATCAGTGAGGCACCTATCTCAGCGATCTGTCTATTTCGTTCATCCATAGTTGCCTG
ACTCCCCGTCGTGTAGATAACTACGATACGGGAGGGCTTACCATCTGGCCCCAGTGCTGCAATGATACCG
CGAGACCCACGCTCACCGGCTCCAGATTTATCAGCAATAAACCAGCCAGCCGGAAGGGCCGAGCGCAGAA
GTGGTCCTGCAACTTTATCCGCCTCCATCCAGTCTATTAATTGTTGCCGGGAAGCTAGAGTAAGTAGTTC
GCCAGTTAATAGTTTGCGCAACGTTGTTGCCATTGCTACAGGCATCGTGGTGTCACGCTCGTCGTTTGGT
ATGGCTTCATTCAGCTCCGGTTCCCAACGATCAAGGCGAGTTACATGATCCCCCATGTTGTGCAAAAAAG
CGGTTAGCTCCTTCGGTCCTCCGATCGTTGTCAGAAGTAAGTTGGCCGCAGTGTTATCACTCATGGTTAT
GGCAGCACTGCATAATTCTCTTACTGTCATGCCATCCGTAAGATGCTTTTCTGTGACTGGTGAGTACTCA
ACCAAGTCATTCTGAGAATAGTGTATGCGGCGACCGAGTTGCTCTTGCCCGGCGTCAATACGGGATAATA
CCGCGCCACATAGCAGAACTTTAAAAGTGCTCATCATTGGAAAACGTTCTTCGGGGCGAAAACTCTCAAG
GATCTTACCGCTGTTGAGATCCAGTTCGATGTAACCCACTCGTGCACCCAACTGATCTTCAGCATCTTTT
ACTTTCACCAGCGTTTCTGGGTGAGCAAAAACAGGAAGGCAAAATGCCGCAAAAAAGGGAATAAGGGCGA
CACGGAAATGTTGAATACTCATACTCTTCCTTTTTCAATATTATTGAAGCATTTATCAGGGTTATTGTCT
CATGAGCGGATACATATTTGAATGTATTTAGAAAAATAAACAAATAGGGGTTCCGCGCACATTTCCCCGA
AAAGTGCCAC
