>Addgene plasmid #25371 | pBabe-Flag hMcl-1 | depositor partial sequence | sequence record 11835 | Author sequence
CACCCAGACCAGGTCCCCTACATCGTGACCTGGGAAGCCTTGGCTTTTGACCCCCCTCCCTGGGTCAAGC
CCTTTGTACACCCTAAGCCTCCGCCTCCTCTTCCTCCATCCGCCCCGTCTCTCCCCCTTGAACCTCCTCG
TTCGACCCCGCCTCGATCCTCCCTTTATCCAGCCCTCACTCCTTCTCTAGGCGCCGGCCGGATCCCAGTG
TGGTGGTACGTAGGAATTCTAGCGATTACGCCAAGCTCGAAATTAACCCTCACTAAAGGGAACAAAAGCT
GGAGCTCCACCGCGGTGGCGGCCGCCACCATGGATTACAAGGATGACGACGATAAGGCCCGGGCGGATCC
ACTAGTCCAGTGTGGTGGAATTGCCCTTATGTTTGGCCTCAAAAGAAACGCGGTAATCGGACTCAACCTC
TACTGTGGGGGGGCCGGCTTGGGGGCCGGCAGCGGCGGCGCCACCCGCCCGGGAGGGCGACTTTTGGCTA
CGGAGAAGGAGGCCTCGGCCCGGCGAGAGATAGGGGGAGGGGAGGCCGGCGCGGTGATTGGCGGAAGCGC
CGGCGCAAGCCCCCCGTCCACCCTCACGCCAGACTCCCGGAGGGTCGCGCGGCCGCCGCCCATTGGCGCC
GAGGTCCCCGACGTCACCGCGACCCCCGCGAGGCTGCTTTTCTTCGCGCCCACCCGCCGCGCGGCGCCGC
TTGAGGAGATGGAAGCCCCGGCCGCTGACGCCATCATGTCGCCCGAAGAGGAGCTGGACGGGTACGAGCC
GGAGCCTCTCGGGAAGCGGCCGGCTGTCCTGCCGCTGCTGGAGTTGGTCGGGGAATCTGGTAATAACACC
AGTACGGACGGGTCACTACCCTCGACGCCGCCGCCAGCAGAGGAGGAGGACGAG
[459 nt withheld, positions 895-1353]
GGCATCAGGAATGTGCTGCTGGCTTTTGCAGGTGTTGCTGGAGTAGGAGCTGGTTTGGCATATCTAATAA
GATTG
