>Addgene plasmid #25371 | pBabe-Flag hMcl-1 | addgene partial sequence | sequence record 32104 | 25371 with pBABE-5
TGGTGGTCGTAGGAATTCTAGCGATTACGCCAAGCTCGAAATTAACCCTCACTAAAGGGAACAAAAGCTG
GAGCTCCACCGCGGTGGCGGCCGCCACCATGGATTACAAGGATGACGACGATAAGGCCCGGGCGGATCCA
CTAGTCCAGTGTGGTGGAATTGCCCTTATGTTTGGCCTCAAAAGAAACGCGGTAATCGGACTCAACCTCT
ACTGTGGGGGGGCCGGCTTGGGGGCCGGCAGCGGCGGCGCCACCCGCCCGGGAGGGCGACTTTTGGCTAC
GGAGAAGGAGGCCTCGGCCCGGCGAGAGATAGGGGGAGGGGAGGCCGGCGCGGTGATTGGCGGAAGCGCC
GGCGCAAGCCCCCCGTCCACCCTCACGCCAGACTCCCGGAGGGTCGCGCGGCCGCCGCCCATTGGCGCCG
AGGTCCCCGACGTCACCGCGACCCCCGCGAGGCTGCTTTTCTTCGCGCCCACCCGCCGCGCGGCGCCGCT
TGAGGAGATGGAAGCCCCGGCCGCTGACGCCATCATGTCGCCCGAAGAGGAGCTGGACGGGTACGAGCCG
GAGCCTCTCGGGAAGCGGCCGGCTGTCCTGCCGCTGCTGGAGTTGGTCGGGGAATCTGGTAATAACACCA
GTACGGACGGGTCACTACCCTCGACGCCGCCGCCAGCAGAGGAGGAGGACGAG
[100 nt withheld, positions 684-783]
NGAAGGCGCTGGAGACCTTAC
