>Addgene plasmid #25371 | pBabe-Flag hMcl-1 | addgene partial sequence | sequence record 67426 | pBABE-3
TGATATCTGCAGAATTGCCCTATCTTATTAGATATGCCAAACCAGCTCCTACTCCAGCAACACCTGCAAA
AGCCAGCAGCACATTCCTGATGCC
[459 nt withheld, positions 95-553]
CTCGTCCTCCTCCTCTGCTGGCGGCGGCGTCGAGGGTAGTGACCCGTCCGTACTGGTGTTATTACCAGAT
TCCCCGACCAACTCCAGCAGCGGCAGGACAGCCGGCCGCTTCCCGAGAGGCTCCGGCTCGTACCCGTCCA
GCTCCTCTTCGGGCGACATGATGGCGTCAGCGGCCGGGGCTTCCATCTCCTCAAGCGGCGCCGCGCGGCG
GGTGGGCGCGAAGAAAAGCAGCCTCGCGGGGGTCGCGGTGACGTCGGGGACCTCGGCGCCAATGGGCGGC
GGCCGCGCGACCCTCCGGGAGTCTGGCGTGA
